>Addgene plasmid #90810 | NUP107 F7.2 gRNA | addgene full sequence | sequence record 183200 | Addgene NGS Result
CCGCTCGCCGCAGCCGAACGACCGAGCGCAGCGAGTCAGTGAGCGAGGAAGCGGAAGAGCGCCCAATACG
CAAACCGCCTCTCCCCGCGCGTTGGCCGATTCATTAATGCAGCTGGCACGACAGGTTTCCCGACTGGAAA
GCGGGCAGTGAGCGCAACGCAATTAATGTGAGTTAGCTCACTCATTAGGCACCCCAGGCTTTACACTTTA
TGCTTCCGGCTCGTATGTTGTGTGGAATTGTGAGCGGATAACAATTTCACACAGGAAACAGCTATGACCA
TGATTACGCCAAGCGCGCAATTAACCCTCACTAAAGGGAACAAAAGCTGGAGCTGCAAGCTTAATGTAGT
CTTATGCAATACTCTTGTAGTCTTGCAACATGGTAACGATGAGTTAGCAACATGCCTTACAAGGAGAGAA
AAAGCACCGTGCATGCCGATTGGTGGAAGTAAGGTGGTACGATCGTGCCTTATTAGGAAGGCAACAGACG
GGTCTGACATGGATTGGACGAACCACTGAATTGCCGCATTGCAGAGATATTGTATTTAAGTGCCTAGCTC
GATACATAAACGGGTCTCTCTGGTTAGACCAGATCTGAGCCTGGGAGCTCTCTGGCTAACTAGGGAACCC
ACTGCTTAAGCCTCAATAAAGCTTGCCTTGAGTGCTTCAAGTAGTGTGTGCCCGTCTGTTGTGTGACTCT
GGTAACTAGAGATCCCTCAGACCCTTTTAGTCAGTGTGGAAAATCTCTAGCAGTGGCGCCCGAACAGGGA
CTTGAAAGCGAAAGGGAAACCAGAGGAGCTCTCTCGACGCAGGACTCGGCTTGCTGAAGCGCGCACGGCA
AGAGGCGAGGGGCGGCGACTGGTGAGTACGCCAAAAATTTTGACTAGCGGAGGCTAGAAGGAGAGAGATG
GGTGCGAGAGCGTCAGTATTAAGCGGGGGAGAATTAGATCGCGATGGGAAAAAATTCGGTTAAGGCCAGG
GGGAAAGAAAAAATATAAATTAAAACATATAGTATGGGCAAGCAGGGAGCTAGAACGATTCGCAGTTAAT
CCTGGCCTGTTAGAAACATCAGAAGGCTGTAGACAAATACTGGGACAGCTACAACCATCCCTTCAGACAG
GATCAGAAGAACTTAGATCATTATATAATACAGTAGCAACCCTCTATTGTGTGCATCAAAGGATAGAGAT
AAAAGACACCAAGGAAGCTTTAGACAAGATAGAGGAAGAGCAAAACAAAAGTAAGACCACCGCACAGCAA
GCGGCCGCTGATCTTCAGACCTGGAGGAGGAGATATGAGGGACAATTGGAGAAGTGAATTATATAAATAT
AAAGTAGTAAAAATTGAACCATTAGGAGTAGCACCCACCAAGGCAAAGAGAAGAGTGGTGCAGAGAGAAA
AAAGAGCAGTGGGAATAGGAGCTTTGTTCCTTGGGTTCTTGGGAGCAGCAGGAAGCACTATGGGCGCAGC
GTCAATGACGCTGACGGTACAGGCCAGACAATTATTGTCTGGTATAGTGCAGCAGCAGAACAATTTGCTG
AGGGCTATTGAGGCGCAACAGCATCTGTTGCAACTCACAGTCTGGGGCATCAAGCAGCTCCAGGCAAGAA
TCCTGGCTGTGGAAAGATACCTAAAGGATCAACAGCTCCTGGGGATTTGGGGTTGCTCTGGAAAACTCAT
TTGCACCACTGCTGTGCCTTGGAATGCTAGTTGGAGTAATAAATCTCTGGAACAGATTTGGAATCACACG
ACCTGGATGGAGTGGGACAGAGAAATTAACAATTACACAAGCTTAATACACTCCTTAATTGAAGAATCGC
AAAACCAGCAAGAAAAGAATGAACAAGAATTATTGGAATTAGATAAATGGGCAAGTTTGTGGAATTGGTT
TAACATAACAAATTGGCTGTGGTATATAAAATTATTCATAATGATAGTAGGAGGCTTGGTAGGTTTAAGA
ATAGTTTTTGCTGTACTTTCTATAGTGAATAGAGTTAGGCAGGGATATTCACCATTATCGTTTCAGACCC
ACCTCCCAACCCCGAGGGGACCCAGAGAGGGCCTATTTCCCATGATTCCTTCATATTTGCATATACGATA
CAAGGCTGTTAGAGAGATAATTAGAATTAATTTGACTGTAAACACAAAGATATTAGTACAAAATACGTGA
CGTAGAAAGTAATAATTTCTTGGGTAGTTTGCAGTTTTAAAATTATGTTTTAAAATGGACTATCATATGC
TTACCGTAACTTGAAAGTATTTCGATTTCTTGGCTTTATATATCTTGTGGAAAGGACGAAACACCGATCA
TCCCCTGTAATCCGGGGTTTAAGAGCTATGCTGGAAACAGCATAGCAAGTTTAAATAAGGCTAGTCCGTT
ATCAACTTGAAAAAGTGGCACCGAGTCGGTGCTTTTTTTGAATTCTAGATCTTGAGACAAATGGCAGTAT
TCATCCACAATTTTAAAAGAAAAGGGGGGATTGGGGGGTACAGTGCAGGGGAAAGAATAGTAGACATAAT
AGCAACAGACATACAAACTAAAGAATTACAAAAACAAATTACAAAAATTCAAAATTTTCGGGTTTATTAC
AGGGACAGCAGAGATCCACTTTGGCGCCGGCTCGAGTGGCTCCGGTGCCCGTCAGTGGGCAGAGCGCACA
TCGCCCACAGTCCCCGAGAAGTTGGGGGGAGGGGTCGGCAATTGAACCGGTGCCTAGAGAAGGTGGCGCG
GGGTAAACTGGGAAAGTGATGTCGTGTACTGGCTCCGCCTTTTTCCCGAGGGTGGGGGAGAACCGTATAT
AAGTGCAGTAGTCGCCGTGAACGTTCTTTTTCGCAACGGGTTTGCCGCCAGAACACAGGTGTCGTGACGC
GGGATCCGCCACCATGACCGAGTACAAGCCCACGGTGCGCCTCGCCACCCGCGACGACGTCCCCAGGGCC
GTACGCACCCTCGCCGCCGCGTTCGCCGACTACCCCGCCACGCGCCACACCGTCGATCCGGACCGCCACA
TCGAGCGGGTCACCGAGCTGCAAGAACTCTTCCTCACGCGCGTCGGGCTCGACATCGGCAAGGTGTGGGT
CGCGGACGACGGCGCCGCGGTGGCGGTCTGGACCACGCCGGAGAGCGTCGAAGCGGGGGCGGTGTTCGCC
GAGATCGGCCCGCGCATGGCCGAGTTGAGCGGTTCCCGGCTGGCCGCGCAGCAACAGATGGAAGGCCTCC
TGGCGCCGCACCGGCCCAAGGAGCCCGCGTGGTTCCTGGCCACCGTCGGAGTCTCGCCCGACCACCAGGG
CAAGGGTCTGGGCAGCGCCGTCGTGCTCCCCGGAGTGGAGGCGGCCGAGCGCGCCGGGGTGCCCGCCTTC
CTGGAGACCTCCGCGCCCCGCAACCTCCCCTTCTACGAGCGGCTCGGCTTCACCGTCACCGCCGACGTCG
AGGTGCCCGAAGGACCGCGCACCTGGTGCATGACCCGCAAGCCCGGTGCCTGAACGCGTTAAGTCGACAA
TCAACCTCTGGATTACAAAATTTGTGAAAGATTGACTGGTATTCTTAACTATGTTGCTCCTTTTACGCTA
TGTGGATACGCTGCTTTAATGCCTTTGTATCATGCTATTGCTTCCCGTATGGCTTTCATTTTCTCCTCCT
TGTATAAATCCTGGTTGCTGTCTCTTTATGAGGAGTTGTGGCCCGTTGTCAGGCAACGTGGCGTGGTGTG
CACTGTGTTTGCTGACGCAACCCCCACTGGTTGGGGCATTGCCACCACCTGTCAGCTCCTTTCCGGGACT
TTCGCTTTCCCCCTCCCTATTGCCACGGCGGAACTCATCGCCGCCTGCCTTGCCCGCTGCTGGACAGGGG
CTCGGCTGTTGGGCACTGACAATTCCGTGGTGTTGTCGGGGAAATCATCGTCCTTTCCTTGGCTGCTCGC
CTGTGTTGCCACCTGGATTCTGCGCGGGACGTCCTTCTGCTACGTCCCTTCGGCCCTCAATCCAGCGGAC
CTTCCTTCCCGCGGCCTGCTGCCGGCTCTGCGGCCTCTTCCGCGTCTTCGCCTTCGCCCTCAGACGAGTC
GGATCTCCCTTTGGGCCGCCTCCCCGCGTCGACTTTAAGACCAATGACTTACAAGGCAGCTGTAGATCTT
AGCCACTTTTTAAAAGAAAAGGGGGGACTGGAAGGGCTAATTCACTCCCAACGAAGACAAGATCTGCTTT
TTGCTTGTACTGGGTCTCTCTGGTTAGACCAGATCTGAGCCTGGGAGCTCTCTGGCTAACTAGGGAACCC
ACTGCTTAAGCCTCAATAAAGCTTGCCTTGAGTGCTTCAAGTAGTGTGTGCCCGTCTGTTGTGTGACTCT
GGTAACTAGAGATCCCTCAGACCCTTTTAGTCAGTGTGGAAAATCTCTAGCAGTACGTATAGTAGTTCAT
GTCATCTTATTATTCAGTATTTATAACTTGCAAAGAAATGAATATCAGAGAGTGAGAGGAACTTGTTTAT
TGCAGCTTATAATGGTTACAAATAAAGCAATAGCATCACAAATTTCACAAATAAAGCATTTTTTTCACTG
CATTCTAGTTGTGGTTTGTCCAAACTCATCAATGTATCTTATCATGTCTGGCTCTAGCTATCCCGCCCCT
AACTCCGCCCATCCCGCCCCTAACTCCGCCCAGTTCCGCCCATTCTCCGCCCCATGGCTGACTAATTTTT
TTTATTTATGCAGAGGCCGAGGCCGCCTCGGCCTCTGAGCTATTCCAGAAGTAGTGAGGAGGCTTTTTTG
GAGGCCTAGGGACGTACCCAATTCGCCCTATAGTGAGTCGTATTACGCGCGCTCACTGGCCGTCGTTTTA
CAACGTCGTGACTGGGAAAACCCTGGCGTTACCCAACTTAATCGCCTTGCAGCACATCCCCCTTTCGCCA
GCTGGCGTAATAGCGAAGAGGCCCGCACCGATCGCCCTTCCCAACAGTTGCGCAGCCTGAATGGCGAATG
GG
[124 nt withheld, positions 4973-5096]
C
[91 nt withheld, positions 5098-5188]
A
[49 nt withheld, positions 5190-5238]
CCTTTGACGTTGGAGTCCACGTTCTTT
[37 nt withheld, positions 5266-5302]
ACCCTATCTCGGTCTATTCTTTTGATTTATAAGGGATTTTGCCGATTTCGGCCTATTGGTTAAAAAATGA
GCTGATTTAACAAAAATTTAACGCGAATTTTAACAAAATATTAACGCTTACAATTTAGGTGGCACTTTTC
GGGGAAATGTGCGCGGAACCCCTATTTGTTTATTTTTCTAAATACATTCAAATATGTATCCGCTCATGAG
ACAATAACCCTGATAAATGCTTCAATAATATTGAAAAAGGAAGAGTATGAGTATTCAACATTTCCGTGTC
GCCCTTATTCCCTTTTTTGCGGCATTTTGCCTTCCTGTTTTTGCTCACCCAGAAACGCTGGTGAAAGTAA
AAGATGCTGAAGATCAGTTGGGTGCACGAGTGGGTTACATCGAACTGGATCTCAACAGCGGTAAGATCCT
TGAGAGTTTTCGCCCCGAAGAACGTTTTCCAATGATGAGCACTTTTAAAGTTCTGCTATGTGGCGCGGTA
TTATCCCGTATTGACGCCGGGCAAGAGCAACTCGGTCGCCGCATACACTATTCTCAGAATGACTTGGTTG
AGTACTCACCAGTCACAGAAAAGCATCTTACGGATGGCATGACAGTAAGAGAATTATGCAGTGCTGCCAT
AACCATGAGTGATAACACTGCGGCCAACTTACTTCTGACAACGATCGGAGGACCGAAGGAGCTAACCGCT
TTTTTGCACAACATGGGGGATCATGTAACTCGCCTTGATCGTTGGGAACCGGAGCTGAATGAAGCCATAC
CAAACGACGAGCGTGACACCACGATGCCTGTAGCAATGGCAACAACGTTGCGCAAACTATTAACTGGCGA
ACTACTTACTCTAGCTTCCCGGCAACAATTAATAGACTGGATGGAGGCGGATAAAGTTGCAGGACCACTT
CTGCGCTCGGCCCTTCCGGCTGGCTGGTTTATTGCTGATAAATCTGGAGCCGGTGAGCGTGGGTCTCGCG
GTATCATTGCAGCACTGGGGCCAGATGGTAAGCCCTCCCGTATCGTAGTTATCTACACGACGGGGAGTCA
GGCAACTATGGATGAACGAAATAGACAGATCGCTGAGATAGGTGCCTCACTGATTAAGCATTGGTAACTG
TCAGACCAAGTTTACTCATATATACTTTAGATTGATTTAAAACTTCATTTTTAATTTAAAAGGATCTAGG
TGAAGATCCTTTTTGATAATCTCATGACCAAAATCCCTTAACGTGAGTTTTCGTTCCACTGAGCGTCAGA
CCCCGTAGAAAAGATCAAAGGATCTTCTTGAGATCCTTTTTTTCTGCGCGTAATCTGCTGCTTGCAAACA
AAAAAACCACCGCTACCAGCGGTGGTTTGTTTGCCGGATCAAGAGCTACCAACTCTTTTTCCGAAGGTAA
CTGGCTTCAGCAGAGCGCAGATACCAAATACTGTTCTTCTAGTGTAGCCGTAGTTAGGCCACCACTTCAA
GAACTCTGTAGCACCGCCTACATACCTCGCTCTGCTAATCCTGTTACCAGTGGCTGCTGCCAGTGGCGAT
AAGTCGTGTCTTACCGGGTTGGACTCAAGACGATAGTTACCGGATAAGGCGCAGCGGTCGGGCTGAACGG
GGGGTTCGTGCACACAGCCCAGCTTGGAGCGAACGACCTACACCGAACTGAGATACCTACAGCGTGAGCT
ATGAGAAAGCGCCACGCTTCCCGAAGGGAGAAAGGCGGACAGGTATCCGGTAAGCGGCAGGGTCGGAACA
GGAGAGCGCACGAGGGAGCTTCCAGGGGGAAACGCCTGGTATCTTTATAGTCCTGTCGGGTTTCGCCACC
TCTGACTTGAGCGTCGATTTTTGTGATGCTCGTCAGGGGGGCGGAGCCTATGGAAAAACGCCAGCAACGC
GGCCTTTTTACGGTTCCTGGCCTTTTGCTGGCCTTTTGCTCACATGTTCTTTCCTGCGTTATCCCCTGAT
TCTGTGGATAACCGTATTACCGCCTTTGAGTGAGCTGATA
Features (pLannotate 1.2.2; 28 found; start..end, strand, type, name):
      1..57      +  rep_origin     RSF ori (fragment): Plasmids containing the RSF 1030 origin of replication can be propagated in E. coli cells that contain additional plasmids with compatible origins.
     59..151     +  CDS            lacI (fragment): lac repressor; lacI; The lac repressor binds to the lac operator to inhibit transcription in E. coli. This inhibition can be relieved by adding lactose or isopropyl-β-D-thiogalactopyranoside (IPTG).
    164..185     +  protein_bind   CAP binding site: CAP binding activates transcription in the presence of cAMP. E. coli catabolite activator protein
    200..230     +  promoter       lac promoter: promoter for the E. coli lac operon
    238..254     +  protein_bind   lac operator: The lac repressor binds to the lac operator to inhibit transcription in E. coli. This inhibition can be relieved by adding lactose or isopropyl-β-D-thiogalactopyranoside (IPTG). lac repressor encoded by lacI
    299..317     +  promoter       T3 promoter: promoter for bacteriophage T3 RNA polymerase
    345..571     +  promoter       RSV promoter: Rous sarcoma virus enhancer/promoter
    572..752     +  LTR            5' LTR (truncated): truncated 5' long terminal repeat (LTR) from HIV-1
    799..924     +  misc_feature   HIV-1 Ψ: packaging signal of human immunodeficiency virus type 1
    908..1271    +  CDS            HIV-1 gag (fragment): gag protein from human immunodeficiency virus 1; gag
   1417..1650    +  misc_feature   RRE: The Rev response element (RRE) of HIV-1 allows for Rev-dependent mRNA export from the nucleus to the cytoplasm.
   2027..2053    +  CDS            Rev (fragment): human immunodeficiency virus 1 (HIV-1) Rev protein; rev; enhances nuclear export of unspliced and incompletely spliced viral mRNAs
   2057..2297    +  promoter       U6 promoter: RNA polymerase III promoter for human U6 snRNA
   2345..2412    +  misc_RNA       tracrRNA (fragment): trans-activating CRISPR RNA for the Streptococcus pyogenes CRISPR/Cas9 system
   2461..2578    +  misc_feature   cPPT/CTS: central polypurine tract and central termination sequence of HIV-1
   2647..2858    +  promoter       EF-1α core promoter: core promoter for human elongation factor EF-1α
   2884..3483    +  CDS            PuroR (fragment): puromycin N-acetyltransferase; pac from Streptomyces; confers resistance to puromycin
   3499..4087    +  misc_feature   WPRE: woodchuck hepatitis virus posttranscriptional regulatory element
   4138..4157    +  misc_feature   cPPT/CTS (fragment): central polypurine tract and central termination sequence of HIV-1
   4159..4392    +  LTR            3' LTR (ΔU3): self-inactivating 3' long terminal repeat (LTR) from HIV-1
   4470..4591    +  polyA_signal   SV40 poly(A) signal: SV40 polyadenylation signal
   4631..4766    +  rep_origin     SV40 ori: SV40 origin of replication
   4787..4805    -  promoter       T7 promoter: promoter for bacteriophage T7 RNA polymerase
   4813..4968    +  CDS            lacZα (fragment): LacZα fragment of β-galactosidase; lacZ fragment
   4973..5401    +  rep_origin     f1 ori (sequence partly withheld): f1 bacteriophage origin of replication; arrow indicates direction of (+) strand synthesis
   5454..5558    +  promoter       AmpR promoter: bla
   5559..6419    +  CDS            AmpR: β-lactamase; bla; confers resistance to ampicillin, carbenicillin, and related antibiotics
   6590..7178    +  rep_origin     ori: high-copy-number ColE1/pMB1/pBR322/pUC origin of replication
