[The description below was written by a language model from this plasmid's Addgene catalogue record and pLannotate feature annotations shown in this document.]
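Description:
NUP107 F7.2 gRNA is a third-generation lentiviral CRISPR plasmid built on the pLenti-sgRNA backbone. It expresses a single guide RNA against human NUP107 and does not encode Cas9, so the nuclease must be supplied separately in the target cells. The guide oligonucleotide was inserted between two BsmBI sites, both destroyed by cloning, placing the spacer downstream of the human U6 RNA polymerase III promoter and directly upstream of the Streptococcus pyogenes sgRNA scaffold (annotated as a tracrRNA fragment). The depositor notes that the listed guide sequence includes the 5' BsmBI overhang and is not only the 20-nt spacer.

The viral cassette begins with an RSV promoter fused to a truncated HIV-1 5' LTR, which makes genomic RNA production Tat-independent. It is followed by the Ψ packaging signal with adjoining gag sequence, the Rev response element for nuclear export, and a cPPT/CTS. Downstream of the sgRNA unit, an EF-1α core promoter drives puromycin N-acetyltransferase for selection of transduced mammalian cells. A WPRE then enhances transcript expression, and a self-inactivating ΔU3 3' LTR closes the cassette. Outside the LTRs lie an SV40 poly(A) signal and SV40 origin. In E. coli the plasmid is maintained by a high-copy ColE1/pUC origin with ampicillin resistance, and an f1 origin is also present. The sequenced record is 7,302 nt, shorter than the catalogued backbone size of 9,151 bp, perhaps because a stuffer between the BsmBI sites was removed, though the record does not say so.

The plasmid belongs to a series used to generate knockout human cell lines for a large-scale analysis of cell-cycle gene function and p53-dependent responses.
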