Addgene plasmid #90810: NUP107 F7.2 gRNA
Purpose: 3rd generation lentiviral gRNA plasmid targeting human NUP107
Depositing lab: Iain Cheeseman. Depositing organization: Whitehead Institute for Biomedical Research. Publication: Large-Scale Analysis of CRISPR/Cas9 Cell-Cycle Knockouts Reveals the Diversity of p53-Dependent Responses to Cell-Cycle Defects. McKinley KL, Cheeseman IM. Dev Cell. 2017 Feb 27;40(4):405-420.e2. doi: 10.1016/j.devcel.2017.01.012. Epub 2017 Feb 16. PubMed 28216383.
Backbone
  Vector backbone: pLenti-sgRNA
  Backbone manufacturer: Eric Lander & David Sabatini labs (Addgene plasmid #71409)
  Backbone size w/o insert (bp): 9151
  Vector type: Lentiviral, CRISPR
  Selectable markers: Puromycin
Growth in bacteria
  Bacterial resistance: Ampicillin, 100 μg/mL
  Growth temperature: 37°C
  Growth strain: NEB Stable
  Copy number: Unknown
Gene/Insert
  Gene/Insert name: NUP107 (Guide Designation F7.2) (alt name: pKMKO series)
  gRNA/shRNA sequence: CACCgATCATCCCCTGTAATCCGGG
  Species: H. sapiens (human)
  Promoter: U6
  Cloning method: Restriction Enzyme; 5′ cloning site BsmBI (destroyed during cloning); 3′ cloning site BsmBI (destroyed during cloning)
  Sequencing primers: 5′ hU6-F (5'-GAGGGCCTATTTCCCATGATT-3'); 3′ EF1a-R (5'-CACGGCGACTACTGCACTTA-3')
Terms and licenses: Academic/Nonprofit Terms; Industry Terms: Not Available to Industry
Depositor comments: Please note that gRNA target sequence listed is not strictly the 20nt spacer sequence, but also contains the 5' BsmBI overhang. For more information about knockout human cell lines generated using this plasmid, please see http://cellcycleknockouts.wi.mit.edu/ .
How to cite: NUP107 F7.2 gRNA was a gift from Iain Cheeseman (Addgene plasmid # 90810 ; http://n2t.net/addgene:90810 ; RRID:Addgene_90810)
